Addgene plasmid #134307: pBAD-Citroff1-R251
Purpose: Bacterial expression of an inverse-response citrate sensor variant with medium binding affinity
Depositing lab: Robert Campbell. Depositing organization: University of Alberta. Publication: High-Performance Intensiometric Direct- and Inverse-Response Genetically Encoded Biosensors for Citrate. Zhao Y, Shen Y, Wen Y, Campbell RE. ACS Cent Sci. 2020 Aug 26;6(8):1441-1450. doi: 10.1021/acscentsci.0c00518. Epub 2020 Jul 9. PubMed 32875085.
Backbone
  Vector backbone: pBAD
  Backbone size w/o insert (bp): 4000
  Total vector size (bp): 5100
  Vector type: Bacterial Expression
Growth in bacteria
  Bacterial resistance: Ampicillin, 100 μg/mL
  Growth temperature: 37°C
  Growth strain: DH5alpha
  Copy number: High Copy
Gene/Insert
  Gene/Insert name: Citroff1 R251A
  Species: Synthetic
  Insert size (bp): 1100
  Promoter: pBAD
  Tag / fusion protein: 6-His tag
  Cloning method: Restriction Enzyme; 5′ cloning site XhoI (not destroyed); 3′ cloning site HindIII (not destroyed)
  Sequencing primers: 5′ ATGCCATAGCATTTTTATCC; 3′ GATTTAATCTGTATCAGG
Terms and licenses: Academic/Nonprofit Terms; Industry Terms: Not Available to Industry
How to cite: pBAD-Citroff1-R251 was a gift from Robert Campbell (Addgene plasmid # 134307 ; http://n2t.net/addgene:134307 ; RRID:Addgene_134307)
