[The description below was written by a language model from this plasmid's Addgene catalogue record and pLannotate feature annotations shown in this document.]
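Description:
pBAD-Citroff1-R251 is a bacterial expression plasmid of about 5.2 kb, built on the pBAD backbone, that produces a genetically encoded fluorescent citrate biosensor in E. coli. It replicates from a ColE1/pMB1-type origin (catalogued as high copy; a pBR322 bom site and only a fragment of rop remain) and is selected with ampicillin through the β-lactamase gene under its own promoter. Expression of the insert is driven by the araBAD promoter, with the divergently transcribed araC regulator carried on the same plasmid, so transcription is repressed by default and switched on by L-arabinose. The rrnB T1 and T2 terminators lie downstream of the coding region.

The insert, Citroff1 R251A, is a synthetic gene of about 1.1 kb cloned between XhoI and HindIII. The feature table shows its architecture: a GFP-derived sequence is split into two fragments that flank a portion of CitA, the Klebsiella pneumoniae sensor kinase whose periplasmic domain binds citrate. In this insertion design, citrate binding to the CitA domain is coupled to a change in the fluorescent protein's emission. Citroff1 is the inverse-response version, meaning fluorescence decreases as citrate rises, and the record describes this variant as having medium binding affinity. The name of the insert indicates an R251A substitution. Upstream, the standard pBAD N-terminal leader supplies a 6xHis tag, the T7 gene 10 leader and an Xpress epitope with an enterokinase site, which allows affinity purification and detection. The plasmid is suited to producing the sensor protein in bacteria, for purposes such as purification and in vitro characterisation.
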