Features (pLannotate 1.2.2; 16 found; start..end, strand, type, name):
      1..285     +  promoter       araBAD promoter: araBAD; promoter of the L-arabinose operon of E. coli; the araC regulatory gene is transcribed in the opposite direction (Guzman et al., 1995)
    331..351     +  CDS            capTEV™ (fragment): composite tag for in vivo biotinylation, TEV protease cleavage, and 6xHis tagging
    352..384     +  CDS            T7 tag (gene 10 leader): leader peptide from bacteriophage T7 gene 10 promotes efficient translation in E. coli
    388..411     +  CDS            Xpress™ tag: Xpress™ epitope tag, including an enterokinase recognition and cleavage site
    418..861     +  CDS            cEGFP (fragment): cEGFP is a basic (constitutively fluorescent) green fluorescent protein published in 2008, derived from Aequorea victoria.
    868..1257    +  CDS            citA (fragment): CITA_KLEPN - Experimental evidence at protein level: Swiss-Prot protein existence level 1. Member of the two-component regulatory system CitA/CitB. Probably activates CitB by phosphorylation. The periplasmic domain binds H-citrate(2-), which is essential for induction of the citrate- fermentation genes. From Klebsiella pneumoniae.
   1267..1533    +  CDS            cEGFP (fragment): cEGFP is a basic (constitutively fluorescent) green fluorescent protein published in 2008, derived from Aequorea victoria.
   1626..1741    +  ncRNA          5S rRNA: Accession: RF00001 - 5S ribosomal RNA
   1745..1831    +  terminator     rrnB T1 terminator: Escherichia coli rrnB; transcription terminator T1 from the E. coli rrnB gene
   1923..1950    +  terminator     rrnB T2 terminator: transcription terminator T2 from the E. coli rrnB gene
   1969..2060    +  promoter       AmpR promoter: bla
   2061..2921    +  CDS            AmpR: β-lactamase; bla; confers resistance to ampicillin, carbenicillin, and related antibiotics
   3092..3680    +  rep_origin     ori: high-copy-number ColE1/pMB1/pBR322/pUC origin of replication
   3866..4006    -  misc_feature   bom: basis of mobility region from pBR322
   4108..4148    -  CDS            rop (fragment): Rop protein, which maintains plasmids at low copy number; rop
   4270..5148    -  CDS            araC: L-arabinose regulatory protein; araC
>Addgene plasmid #134307 | pBAD-Citroff1-R251 | addgene full sequence | sequence record 263434 | Addgene NGS Result
AAGAAACCAATTGTCCATATTGCATCAGACATTGCCGTCACTGCGTCTTTTACTGGCTCTTCTCGCTAAC
CAAACCGGTAACCCCGCTTATTAAAAGCATTCTGTAACAAAGCGGGACCAAAGCCATGACAAAAACGCGT
AACAAAAGTGTCTATAATCACGGCAGAAAAGTCCACATTGATTATTTGCACGGCGTCACACTTTGCTATG
CCATAGCATTTTTATCCATAAGATTAGCGGATCCTACCTGACGCTTTTTATCGCAACTCTCTACTGTTTC
TCCATACCCGTTTTTTGGGCTAACAGGAGGAATTAACCATGGGGGGTTCTCATCATCATCATCATCATGG
TATGGCTAGCATGACTGGTGGACAGCAAATGGGTCGGGATCTGTACGACGATGACGATAAGGATCCTGGC
TCGAGAATGGTGAGCAAGGGCGAGGAGCTGTTCACCGGGGTGGTGCCCATCCTGGTCGAGCTGGACGGCG
ACGTAAACGGCCACAAGTTCAGCGTGTCCGGCGAGGGTGAGGGCGATGCCACCTACGGCAAGCTGACCCT
GAAGTTCATCTGCACCACCGGCAAGCTGCCCGTGCCCTGGCCCACCCTCGTGACCACCCTGACCTACGGC
GTGCAGTGCTTCAGCCGCTACCCCGACCACATGAAGCAGCACGACTTCTTCAAGTCCGCCATGCCCGAAG
GCTACATCCAGGAGCGCACCATCTTCTTCAAGGACGACGGCAACTACAAGACCCGCGCCGAGGTGAAGTT
CGAGGGCGACACCCTGGTGAACCGCATCGAGCTGAAGGGCATCGACTTCAAGGAGGACGGCAACATCCTG
GGGCACAAGCTGGAGTACAACTGGCAGACCGAGGAGCGTCTGCATTATCAGGTCGGGCAACGGGCGCTGA
TTCAGGCGATGCAGATTTCGGCGATGCCGGAGCTGGTGGAGGCAGTGCAGAAACGCGATCTCGCCAGAAT
CAAAGCCCTTATCGGCCCCATGCGTTCGTTCTCCGACGCCACCTACATCACCGTCGGTGATGCCAGCGGC
CAGCGCCTCTATCACGTCAATCCTGATGAAATCGGCAAATCGATGGAAGGCGGCGATAGCGATGAGGCGT
TGATAAACGCTAAAAGCTACGTGTCAGTGCGCAAAGGCTCGCTGGGATCGTCGCTGGCCGGTAAATCGCC
GATTCAGGACGCAACCGGCAAGGTGATCGGCATTGTGTCGGTAGGCTATACCATTGAGCAACTGGAACCG
AATTTTGTCTATATCATGGCCGACAAGCAGAAGAACGGCATCAAGGCGAACTTCCACATCCGCCACAACA
TCGAGGACGGCGGCGTGCAGCTCGCCTACCACTACCAGCAGAACACCCCCATCGGCGACGGCCCCGTGCT
GCTGCCCGACAACCACTACCTGAGCGTGCAGTCCCAACTTTCGAAAGACCCCAACGAGAAGCGCGATCAC
ATGGTCCTGCTGGAGTTCGTGACCGCCGCCGGGATCACTCTCGGCATGGTCGAGCTGTACAAGTAAAAGC
TTGGCTGTTTTGGCGGATGAGAGAAGATTTTCAGCCTGATACAGATTAAATCAGAACGCAGAAGCGGTCT
GATAAAACAGAATTTGCCTGGCGGCAGTAGCGCGGTGGTCCCACCTGACCCCATGCCGAACTCAGAAGTG
AAACGCCGTAGCGCCGATGGTAGTGTGGGGTCTCCCCATGCGAGAGTAGGGAACTGCCAGGCATCAAATA
AAACGAAAGGCTCAGTCGAAAGACTGGGCCTTTCGTTTTATCTGTTGTTTGTCGGTGAACGCTCTCCTGA
GTAGGACAAATCCGCCGGGAGCGGATTTGAACGTTGCGAAGCAACGGCCCGGAGGGTGGCGGGCAGGACG
CCCGCCATAAACTGCCAGGCATCAAATTAAGCAGAAGGCCATCCTGACGGATGGCCTTTTTGCGTTTCTA
CAAACTCTTTTGTTTATTTTTCTAAATACATTCAAATATGTATCCGCTCATGAGACAATAACCCTGATAA
ATGCTTCAATAATATTGAAAAAGGAAGAGTATGAGTATTCAACATTTCCGTGTCGCCCTTATTCCCTTTT
TTGCGGCATTTTGCCTTCCTGTTTTTGCTCACCCAGAAACGCTGGTGAAAGTAAAAGATGCTGAAGATCA
GTTGGGTGCACGAGTGGGTTACATCGAACTGGATCTCAACAGCGGTAAGATCCTTGAGAGTTTTCGCCCC
GAAGAACGTTTTCCAATGATGAGCACTTTTAAAGTTCTGCTATGTGGCGCGGTATTATCCCGTGTTGACG
CCGGGCAAGAGCAACTCGGTCGCCGCATACACTATTCTCAGAATGACTTGGTTGAGTACTCACCAGTCAC
AGAAAAGCATCTTACGGATGGCATGACAGTAAGAGAATTATGCAGTGCTGCCATAACCATGAGTGATAAC
ACTGCGGCCAACTTACTTCTGACAACGATCGGAGGACCGAAGGAGCTAACCGCTTTTTTGCACAACATGG
GGGATCATGTAACTCGCCTTGATCGTTGGGAACCGGAGCTGAATGAAGCCATACCAAACGACGAGCGTGA
CACCACGATGCCTGTAGCAATGGCAACAACGTTGCGCAAACTATTAACTGGCGAACTACTTACTCTAGCT
TCCCGGCAACAATTAATAGACTGGATGGAGGCGGATAAAGTTGCAGGACCACTTCTGCGCTCGGCCCTTC
CGGCTGGCTGGTTTATTGCTGATAAATCTGGAGCCGGTGAGCGTGGGTCTCGCGGTATCATTGCAGCACT
GGGGCCAGATGGTAAGCCCTCCCGTATCGTAGTTATCTACACGACGGGGAGTCAGGCAACTATGGATGAA
CGAAATAGACAGATCGCTGAGATAGGTGCCTCACTGATTAAGCATTGGTAACTGTCAGACCAAGTTTACT
CATATATACTTTAGATTGATTTAAAACTTCATTTTTAATTTAAAAGGATCTAGGTGAAGATCCTTTTTGA
TAATCTCATGACCAAAATCCCTTAACGTGAGTTTTCGTTCCACTGAGCGTCAGACCCCGTAGAAAAGATC
AAAGGATCTTCTTGAGATCCTTTTTTTCTGCGCGTAATCTGCTGCTTGCAAACAAAAAAACCACCGCTAC
CAGCGGTGGTTTGTTTGCCGGATCAAGAGCTACCAACTCTTTTTCCGAAGGTAACTGGCTTCAGCAGAGC
GCAGATACCAAATACTGTCCTTCTAGTGTAGCCGTAGTTAGGCCACCACTTCAAGAACTCTGTAGCACCG
CCTACATACCTCGCTCTGCTAATCCTGTTACCAGTGGCTGCTGCCAGTGGCGATAAGTCGTGTCTTACCG
GGTTGGACTCAAGACGATAGTTACCGGATAAGGCGCAGCGGTCGGGCTGAACGGGGGGTTCGTGCACACA
GCCCAGCTTGGAGCGAACGACCTACACCGAACTGAGATACCTACAGCGTGAGCTATGAGAAAGCGCCACG
CTTCCCGAAGGGAGAAAGGCGGACAGGTATCCGGTAAGCGGCAGGGTCGGAACAGGAGAGCGCACGAGGG
AGCTTCCAGGGGGAAACGCCTGGTATCTTTATAGTCCTGTCGGGTTTCGCCACCTCTGACTTGAGCGTCG
ATTTTTGTGATGCTCGTCAGGGGGGCGGAGCCTATGGAAAAACGCCAGCAACGCGGCCTTTTTACGGTTC
CTGGCCTTTTGCTGGCCTTTTGCTCACATGTTCTTTCCTGCGTTATCCCCTGATTCTGTGGATAACCGTA
TTACCGCCTTTGAGTGAGCTGATACCGCTCGCCGCAGCCGAACGACCGAGCGCAGCGAGTCAGTGAGCGA
GGAAGCGGAAGAGCGCCTGATGCGGTATTTTCTCCTTACGCATCTGTGCGGTATTTCACACCGCATATGG
TGCACTCTCAGTACAATCTGCTCTGATGCCGCATAGTTAAGCCAGTATACACTCCGCTATCGCTACGTGA
CTGGGTCATGGCTGCGCCCCGACACCCGCCAACACCCGCTGACGCGCCCTGACGGGCTTGTCTGCTCCCG
GCATCCGCTTACAGACAAGCTGTGACCGTCTCCGGGAGCTGCATGTGTCAGAGGTTTTCACCGTCATCAC
CGAAACGCGCGAGGCAGCAGATCAATTCGCGCGCGAAGGCGAAGCGGCATGCATAATGTGCCTGTCAAAT
GGACGAAGCAGGGATTCTGCAAACCCTATGCTACTCCGTCAAGCCGTCAATTGTCTGATTCGTTACCAAT
TATGACAACTTGACGGCTACATCATTCACTTTTTCTTCACAACCGGCACGGAACTCGCTCGGGCTGGCCC
CGGTGCATTTTTTAAATACCCGCGAGAAATAGAGTTGATCGTCAAAACCAACATTGCGACCGACGGTGGC
GATAGGCATCCGGGTGGTGCTCAAAAGCAGCTTCGCCTGGCTGATACGTTGGTCCTCGCGCCAGCTTAAG
ACGCTAATCCCTAACTGCTGGCGGAAAAGATGTGACAGACGCGACGGCGACAAGCAAACATGCTGTGCGA
CGCTGGCGATATCAAAATTGCTGTCTGCCAGGTGATCGCTGATGTACTGACAAGCCTCGCGTACCCGATT
ATCCATCGGTGGATGGAGCGACTCGTTAATCGCTTCCATGCGCCGCAGTAACAATTGCTCAAGCAGATTT
ATCGCCAGCAGCTCCGAATAGCGCCCTTCCCCTTGCCCGGCGTTAATGATTTGCCCAAACAGGTCGCTGA
AATGCGGCTGGTGCGCTTCATCCGGGCGAAAGAACCCCGTATTGGCAAATATTGACGGCCAGTTAAGCCA
TTCATGCCAGTAGGCGCGCGGACGAAAGTAAACCCACTGGTGATACCATTCGCGAGCCTCCGGATGACGA
CCGTAGTGATGAATCTCTCCTGGCGGGAACAGCAAAATATCACCCGGTCGGCAAACAAATTCTCGTCCCT
GATTTTTCACCACCCCCTGACCGCGAATGGTGAGATTGAGAATATAACCTTTCATTCCCAGCGGTCGGTC
GATAAAAAAATCGAGATAACCGTTGGCCTCAATCGGCGTTAAACCCGCCACCAGATGGGCATTAAACGAG
TATCCCGGCAGCAGGGGATCATTTTGCGCTTCAGCCATACTTTTCATACTCCCGCCATTCAGAG
