>Addgene plasmid #134307 | pBAD-Citroff1-R251 | depositor partial sequence | sequence record 258202 | pBAD-Citroff1-R251 sequence 1110 bps
ATGGTGAGCAAGGGCGAGGAGCTGTTCACCGGGGTGGTGCCCATCCTGGTCGAGCTGGACGGCGACGTAA
ACGGCCACAAGTTCAGCGTGTCCGGCGAGGGTGAGGGCGATGCCACCTACGGCAAGCTGACCCTGAAGTT
CATCTGCACCACCGGCAAGCTGCCCGTGCCCTGGCCCACCCTCGTGACCACCCTGACCTACGGCGTGCAG
TGCTTCAGCCGCTACCCCGACCACATGAAGCAGCACGACTTCTTCAAGTCCGCCATGCCCGAAGGCTACA
TCCAGGAGCGCACCATCTTCTTCAAGGACGACGGCAACTACAAGACCCGCGCCGAGGTGAAGTTCGAGGG
CGACACCCTGGTGAACCGCATCGAGCTGAAGGGCATCGACTTCAAGGAGGACGGCAACATCCTGGGGCAC
AAGCTGGAGTACAACTGGCAGACCGAGGAGCGTCTGCATTATCAGGTCGGGCAACGGGCGCTGATTCAGG
CGATGCAGATTTCGGCGATGCCGGAGCTGGTGGAGGCAGTGCAGAAACGCGATCTCGCCAGAATCAAAGC
CCTTATCGGCCCCATGCGTTCGTTCTCCGACGCCACCTACATCACCGTCGGTGATGCCAGCGGCCAGCGC
CTCTATCACGTCAATCCTGATGAAATCGGCAAATCGATGGAAGGCGGCGATAGCGATGAGGCGTTGATAA
ACGCTAAAAGCTACGTGTCAGTGCGCAAAGGCTCGCTGGGATCGTCGCTGGCCGGTAAATCGCCGATTCA
GGACGCAACCGGCAAGGTGATCGGCATTGTGTCGGTAGGCTATACCATTGAGCAACTGGAACCGAATTTT
GTCTATATCATGGCCGACAAGCAGAAGAACGGCATCAAGGCGAACTTCCACATCCGCCACAACATCGAGG
ACGGCGGCGTGCAGCTCGCCTACCACTACCAGCAGAACACCCCCATCGGCGACGGCCCCGTGCTGCTGCC
CGACAACCACTACCTGAGCGTGCAGTCCCAACTTTCGAAAGACCCCAACGAGAAGCGCGATCACATGGTC
CTGCTGGAGTTCGTGACCGCCGCCGGGATCACTCTCGGCATGGTCGAGCTGTACAAGTAA
